Addgene plasmid #90470: pLXSN p200 CUX1
Purpose: Retroviral vector expressing human p200 CUX1 with a Myc and HA tag at the N- and C-terminus, respectively
Depositing lab: Alain Nepveu. Depositing organization: McGill University. Publication: p110 CUX1 homeodomain protein stimulates cell migration and invasion in part through a regulatory cascade culminating in the repression of E-cadherin and occludin. Kedinger V, Sansregret L, Harada R, Vadnais C, Cadieux C, Fathers K, Park M, Nepveu A. J Biol Chem. 2009 Oct 2;284(40):27701-11. doi: 10.1074/jbc.M109.031849. Epub 2009 Jul 27. PubMed 19635798.
Backbone
  Vector backbone: pLXSN
  Backbone manufacturer: Miller, A.D.
  Backbone size w/o insert (bp): 5874
  Vector type: Mammalian Expression, Retroviral
  Selectable markers: Neomycin (select with G418)
Growth in bacteria
  Bacterial resistance: Ampicillin, 100 μg/mL
  Growth temperature: 37°C
  Growth strain: NEB Stable
  Copy number: High Copy
Gene/Insert
  Gene/Insert name: CUX1 (alt names: CCAAT-displacement protein; Cut-like 1)
  Species: H. sapiens (human)
  Insert size (bp): 4594
  GenBank ID: M74099
  Entrez Gene: CUX1 (a.k.a. CASP, CDP, CDP/Cut, CDP1, COY1, CUTL1, CUX, Clox, Cux/CDP, GDDI, GOLIM6, Nbla10317, p100, p110, p200, p75)
  Promoter: Moloney murine leukemia virus long terminal repeat
  Tag / fusion protein: myc (N terminal on insert); Ha (C terminal on insert)
  Cloning method: Restriction Enzyme; 5′ cloning site BamH1 (destroyed during cloning); 3′ cloning site BamH1 (destroyed during cloning)
  Sequencing primers: 5′ CTCACAACCAGTCGGTAG; 3′ AAAAAGCCTCCTCACTAC
Terms and licenses: Academic/Nonprofit Terms; Industry Terms: Not Available to Industry
How to cite: pLXSN p200 CUX1 was a gift from Alain Nepveu (Addgene plasmid # 90470 ; http://n2t.net/addgene:90470 ; RRID:Addgene_90470)
