[The description below was written by a language model from this plasmid's Addgene catalogue record and pLannotate feature annotations shown in this document.]
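Description:
pLXSN p200 CUX1 is a gammaretroviral mammalian expression vector built on the pLXSN backbone, carrying the full-length ("p200") form of the human homeodomain transcription factor CUX1, also known as CCAAT-displacement protein or Cut-like 1. In bacteria the roughly 10.5 kb plasmid replicates from a high-copy ColE1/pMB1-type origin and is selected with ampicillin through the β-lactamase gene. A pBR322 bom region and a small remnant of rop are also annotated in the backbone.

The proviral portion follows the classic LXSN layout. A 5' long terminal repeat of Moloney murine leukemia/sarcoma virus origin, annotated as several fragments, serves as the promoter for the insert. It is followed by the Ψ packaging signal and a truncated gag segment lacking its start codon, which extends the packaging region and improves encapsidation of the genomic RNA without producing Gag protein. The CUX1 coding sequence sits next, with a Myc epitope at the N-terminus. The record also states a C-terminal HA tag, although the feature table does not annotate it separately. The insert was cloned into a BamHI site that was destroyed at both junctions. Downstream, an internal SV40 enhancer/early promoter drives the neomycin phosphotransferase gene, so transduced or transfected cells can be selected with G418, and a complete MoMLV LTR closes the provirus.

Because the vector lacks functional gag, pol and env genes, these must be supplied in trans by packaging cells to generate replication-defective virus for stable delivery of tagged CUX1. Since full-length CUX1 is proteolytically processed into the shorter p110 form, the tags at opposite ends should help distinguish the intact protein from its cleavage products. The associated publication concerns CUX1 regulation of cell migration and invasion.
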