Features (pLannotate 1.2.2; 16 found; start..end, strand, type, name):
    177..284     +  LTR            3' LTR (ΔU3) (fragment): self-inactivating 3' long terminal repeat (LTR) from Moloney murine leukemia virus
    301..358     +  LTR            LTR (fragment): long terminal repeat from Moloney murine leukemia virus
    372..435     +  LTR            LTR (fragment): long terminal repeat from Moloney murine leukemia virus
    588..763     +  LTR            5' LTR (truncated): truncated long terminal repeat from Moloney murine sarcoma virus
    885..1159    +  misc_feature   MESV Ψ (fragment): packaging signal of murine embryonic stem cell virus
   1226..1642    +  CDS            gag (truncated): truncated Moloney murine leukemia virus (MMLV) gag gene lacking the start codon
   1669..1691    +  CDS            3xMyc (fragment): 3 tandem Myc epitope tags
   1699..6213    +  CDS            CUX1: CUX1_HUMAN - Also known as CUTL1. Experimental evidence at protein level: Swiss-Prot protein existence level 1. [CDP/Cux p110]: Plays a role in cell cycle progression, in particular at the G1/S transition. As cells progress into S phase, a fraction of CUX1 molecules is proteolytically processed into N- terminally truncated proteins of 110 kDa. While CUX1 only transiently binds to DNA and carries the CCAAT-displacement activity, CDP/Cux p110 makes a stable interaction with DNA and stimulates expression of genes such as POLA1. From Homo sapiens (Human).
   6265..6594    +  promoter       SV40 promoter: SV40 enhancer and early promoter
   6654..7445    +  CDS            neo: KKA2_KLEPN - Also known as kan, nptII. Experimental evidence at protein level: Swiss-Prot protein existence level 1. Resistance to kanamycin, neomycin, paromomycin, ribostamycin, butirosin and gentamicin B. From Klebsiella pneumoniae.
   7508..8101    +  LTR            LTR: long terminal repeat from Moloney murine leukemia virus
   8170..8210    +  CDS            rop (fragment): Rop protein, which maintains plasmids at low copy number; rop
   8312..8452    +  misc_feature   bom: basis of mobility region from pBR322
   8638..9226    -  rep_origin     ori: high-copy-number ColE1/pMB1/pBR322/pUC origin of replication
   9397..10257   -  CDS            AmpR: β-lactamase; bla; confers resistance to ampicillin, carbenicillin, and related antibiotics
  10258..10362   -  promoter       AmpR promoter: bla
>Addgene plasmid #90470 | pLXSN p200 CUX1 | depositor full sequence | sequence record 175312 | pLXSN p200 CUX1 sequence 10462 bps
GAATTGCTAGCAATTGCTAGCAATTGCTAGCAATTCATACCAGATCACCGAAAACTGTCCTCCAAATGTG
TCCCCCTCACACTCCCAAATTCGCGGGCTTCTGCCTCTTAGACCACTCTACCCTATTCCCCACACTCACC
GGAGCCAAAGCCGCGGCCCTTCCGTTTCTTTGCTTTTGAAAGACCCCACCCGTAGGTGGCAAGCTAGCTT
AAGTAACGCCACTTTGCAAGGCATGGAAAAATACATAACTGAGAATAGAAAAGTTCAGATCAAGGTCAGG
AACAAAGAAACAGCTGAATACCAAACAGGATATCTGTGGTAAGCGGTTCCTGCCCCGGCTCAGGGCCAAG
AACAGATGAGACAGCTGAGTGATGGGCCAAACAGGATATCTGTGGTAAGCAGTTCCTGCCCCGGCTCGGG
GCCAAGAACAGATGGTCCCCAGATGCGGTCCAGCCCTCAGCAGTTTCTAGTGAATCATCAGATGTTTCCA
GGGTGCCCCAAGGACCTGAAAATGACCCTGTACCTTATTTGAACTAACCAATCAGTTCGCTTCTCGCTTC
TGTTCGCGCGCTTCCGCTCTCCGAGCTCAATAAAAGAGCCCACAACCCCTCACTCGGCGCGCCAGTCTTC
CGATAGACTGCGTCGCCCGGGTACCCGTATTCCCAATAAAGCCTCTTGCTGTTTGCATCCGAATCGTGGT
CTCGCTGTTCCTTGGGAGGGTCTCCTCTGAGTGATTGACTACCCACGACGGGGGTCTTTCATTTGGGGGC
TCGTCCGGGATTTGGAGACCCCTGCCCAGGGACCACCGACCCACCACCGGGAGGTAAGCTGGCCAGCAAC
TTATCTGTGTCTGTCCGATTGTCTAGTGTCTATGTTTGATGTTATGCGCCTGCGTCTGTACTAGTTAGCT
AACTAGCTCTGTATCTGGCGGACCCGTGGTGGAACTGACGAGTTCTGAACACCCGGCCGCAACCCTGGGA
GACGTCCCAGGGACTTTGGGGGCCGTTTTTGTGGCCCGACCTGAGGAAGGGAGTCGATGTGGAATCCGAC
CCCGTCAGGATATGTGGTTCTGGTAGGAGACGAGAACCTAAAACAGTTCCCGCCTCCGTCTGAATTTTTG
CTTTCGGTTTGGAACCGAAGCCGCGCGTCTTGTCTGCTGCAGCGCTGCAGCATCGTTCTGTGTTGTCTCT
GTCTGACTGTGTTTCTGTATTTGTCTGAAAATTAGGGCCAGACTGTTACCACTCCCTTAAGTTTGACCTT
AGGTCACTGGAAAGATGTCGAGCGGATCGCTCACAACCAGTCGGTAGATGTCAAGAAGAGACGTTGGGTT
ACCTTCTGCTCTGCAGAATGGCCAACCTTTAACGTCGGATGGCCGCGAGACGGCACCTTTAACCGAGACC
TCATCACCCAGGTTAAGATCAAGGTCTTTTCACCTGGCCCGCATGGACACCCAGACCAGGTCCCCTACAT
CGTGACCTGGGAAGCCTTGGCTTTTGACCCCCCTCCCTGGGTCAAGCCCTTTGTACACCCTAAGCCTCCG
CCTCCTCTTCCTCCATCCGCCCCGTCTCTCCCCCTTGAACCTCCTCGTTCGACCCCGCCTCGATCCTCCC
TTTATCCAGCCCTCACTCCTTCTCTAGGCGCCGGAATTCGTTAACTCGAGCCACCATGGAGCAGAAGCTC
ATCTCTGAAGAGGACCTCATGTTGTGCGTACGCGGAGCCAGGTTGAAGAGAGAACTCGATGCCACCGCAA
CGGTATTGGCGAACCGGCAGGATGAAAGTGAGCAGTCCAGAAAGCGGCTTATCGAACAGAGCCGGGAGTT
CAAGAAGAACACTCCAGAGGATTTGCGCAAGCAGGTAGCGCCGCTGCTGAAGAGTTTCCAAGGAGAGATT
GATGCACTGAGTAAAAGAAGCAAGGAAGCTGAAGCAGCTTTCTTGAATGTCTACAAAAGATTGATTGACG
TCCCAGATCCCGTACCAGCTTTGGATCTCGGACAGCAACTCCAGCTCAAAGTGCAGCGCCTGCACGATAT
TGAAACAGAGAACCAGAAACTTAGGGAAACTCTGGAAGAATACAACAAGGAATTTGCTGAAGTGAAAAAT
CAAGAGGTTACGATAAAAGCACTTAAAGAGAAAATCCGAGAATATGAACAGACACTGAAGAACCAAGCCG
AAACCATAGCTCTTGAGAAGGAACAGAAGTTACAGAATGACTTTGCAGAAAAGGAGAGAAAGCTGCAGGA
GACACAGATGTCCACCACCTCAAAGCTGGAGGAAGCTGAGCATAAGGTTCAGAGCCTACAAACAGCCCTG
GAAAAAACTCGAACAGAATTATTTGACCTGAAAACCAAATACGATGAAGAAACTACTGCAAAGGCCGACG
AGATTGAAATGATCATGACGGACCTTGAAAGGGCAAACCAGAGGGCAGAGGTGGCTCAGAGAGAGGCGGA
GACCTTAAGGGAACAGCTCTCATCGGCCAATCACTCCCTCCAGCTGGCCTCACAGATCCAGAAGGCACCA
GACGTGGAGCAGGCCATAGAGGTGCTGACCCGCTCCAGCCTAGAAGTTGAGTTGGCCGCCAAGGAGCGGG
AGATCGCACAGCTGGTGGAGGACGTGCAGAGACTCCAGGCCAGCCTCACCAAGCTGCGGGAGAATTCGGC
CAGCCAGATCTCACAGCTTGAGCAGCAGCTGAGCGCCAAAAACAGCACACTCAAACAACTGGAAGAAAAA
CTCAAAGGCCAGGCTGACTATGAAGAGGTGAAGAAAGAGCTGAACATTCTGAAGTCCATGGAGTTTGCAC
CGTCCGAGGGCGCTGGGACACAGGATGCGGCCAAGCCCCTGGAGGTGCTGTTGCTGGAGAAGAACCGCTC
GCTGCAGTCCGAGAACGCCGCGCTGCGCATCTCCAACAGCGACCTGAGCGGGTCAGCCAGGAGGAAAGGG
AAAGACCAGCCTGAAAGTCGGCGCCCGGGATCTTTGCCGGCCCCCCCTCCTTCTCAGTTGCCCCGCAACC
CGGGGGAGCAGGCTTCCAATACTAATGGTACACACCAGTTCTCACCAGCGGGGTTAAGTCAAGACTTTTT
CAGCTCATCCCTGGCAAGCCCCAGCCTACCCCTGGCTTCTACAGGAAAATTTGCACTAAACTCTCTTCTC
CAGCGGCAGCTAATGCAGTCCTTCTACTCCAAGGCTATGCAGGAAGCCGGAAGCACAAGCATGATTTTTT
CAACAGGTCCATACAGCACAAACTCCATATCTTCCCAAAGTCCATTACAACAAAGCCCAGATGTCAATGG
CATGGCCCCATCCCCCAGCCAGTCAGAAAGTGCTGGGAGCGTCTCCGAGGGAGAGGAGATGGACACTGCA
GAAATCGCCCGGCAGGTGAAAGAGCAGCTGATTAAGCACAATATCGGACAACGTATTTTCGGACATTATG
TGTTGGGACTGTCTCAAGGGTCCGTGAGCGAGATTCTGGCCCGGCCCAAGCCATGGAATAAACTGACTGT
TCGTGGCAAGGAGCCATTTCACAAGATGAAACAGTTCCTCTCCGATGAGCAGAACATCCTGGCCCTCCGT
AGCATCCAAGGCAGACAAAGAGAGAATCCAGGCCAGAGCCTGAACAGACTATTTCAGGAAGTACCGAAAC
GAAGAAATGGGTCTGAAGGTAACATCACCACCCGGATCCGAGCCTCGGAGACTGGCTCTGATGAAGCCAT
CAAGTCCATCCTAGAGCAAGCCAAGAGGGAGCTCCAAGTGCAGAAAACTGCAGAGCCGGCCCAGCCTTCC
TCCGCATCCGGCAGCGGGAACTCTGATGAGCCCATCCGCTCCATCCTGCAGCAAGCCCGCCGGGAGATGG
AGGCCCAGCAGGCTGCCCTCGACCCTGCCTTAAAGCAGGCACCACTGTCCCAGAGTGACATCACCATCCT
CACCCCCAAGCTTCTGTCCACCTCGCCCATGCCCACCGTGTCCAGCTACCCACCTCTCGCCATCTCCCTG
AAGAAGCCCTCCGCAGCTCCTGAGGCCGGTGCCTCTGCTCTGCCGAACCCCCCGGCCCTCAAAAAGGAGG
CCCAGGACGCCCCCGGGCTGGACCCCCAGGGAGCAGCCGATTGTGCACAAGGGGTCCTGAGACAGGTGAA
AAATGAGGTGGGCCGCAGCGGTGCCTGGAAGGACCACTGGTGGAGCGCGGTGCAGCCGGAGAGAAGAAAT
GCCGCCTCCTCCGAGGAGGCCAAGGCCAGAGAAACGGGCGGCGGGAAAGAGAAGGGCAGCGGTGGCAGCG
GAGGTGGCAGCCAGCCTCGGGCCGAGCGCAGTCAGCTCCAGGGACCCTCGTCGTCAGAGTACTGGAAGGA
GTGGCCCAGCGCTGAGTCCCCATACTCCCAGAGCTCAGAGCTGAGTCTGACCGGGGCCAGCCGCAGCGAG
ACACCACAGAACAGCCCCCTGCCATCCTCCCCGATCGTGCCCATGTCCAAGCCCACCAAGCCCTCGGTCC
CCCCGCTGACCCCCGAGCAGTACGAGGTCTACATGTACCAGGAGGTGGACACCATCGAGCTCACCCGGCA
GGTTAAGGAAAAGCTGGCCAAGAACGGCATCTGCCAGAGAATCTTCGGGGAGAAGGTGCTGGGCCTGTCC
CAGGGCAGCGTCAGCGACATGCTGTCCCGACCGAAGCCATGGAGCAAGCTGACGCAGAAAGGCCGAGAAC
CCTTCATCCGGATGCAGCTCTGGCTGAACGGCGAGCTAGGCCAGGGTGTTCTACCCGTCCAGGGCCAGCA
GCAAGGGCCAGTCCTCCACTCCGTGACATCGCTCCAGGACCCGCTGCAGCAGGGCTGTGTGAGCTCAGAA
AGCACTCCAAAGACCTCCGCCAGCTGCAGCCCTGCCCCTGAGTCCCCGATGAGTTCCAGTGAGTCGGTGA
AGAGCCTGACCGAGCTGGTCCAGCAGCCCTGTCCCCCCATCGAGGCGAGCAAGGACAGCAAGCCACCAGA
GCCCAGTGACCCGCCAGCATCCGACTCCCAGCCCACAACCCCGCTGCCTCTCTCCGGACACTCGGCCCTC
AGCATCCAAGAATTAGTAGCCATGTCCCCGGAGCTGGACACCTACGGCATAACCAAGCGGGTGAAGGAGG
TGCTGACGGACAACAACCTCGGCCAGCGCTTATTTGGGGAGACCATCTTAGGGCTCACCCAAGGCTCTGT
CTCTGACCTCCTTGCCCGCCCCAAACCCTGGCATAAGCTCAGTCTGAAAGGACGAGAGCCCTTCGTCCGG
ATGCAGCTGTGGCTGAACGACCCCAACAATGTGGAGAAGCTGATGGACATGAAACGGATGGAGAAGAAAG
CCTACATGAAGCGGCGGCACAGCTCAGTCAGTGACAGCCAGCCCTGCGAACCGCCCTCTGTCGGCACCGA
GTACAGCCAGGGCGCCAGCCCCCAGCCCCAGCACCAGCTGAAGAAACCCCGGGTGGTGCTGGCTCCGGAG
GAGAAGGAGGCGCTGAAACGAGCGTATCAGCAAAAGCCATACCCGTCACCAAAAACCATCGAAGACCTCG
CCACCCAGCTCAACCTGAAAACAAGCACCGTCATCAACTGGTTCCACAACTACAGGTCTCGGATCCGCAG
AGAACTGTTCATTGAGGAAATTCAGGCCGGGAGTCAGGGCCAGGCGGGCGCCAGCGACTCACCCTCGGCC
CGCAGCGGCCGGGCGGCGCCCAGCTCGGAGGGCGACAGCTGCGACGGCGTGGAGGCCACTGAGGGCCCAG
GCAGCGCCGACACCGAGGAGCCCAAGTCTCAGGGAGAGGCCGAGCGGGAGGAGGTGCCGCGGCCGGCGGA
GCAGACGGAGCCGCCGCCCTCGGGGACCCCGGGCCCGGACGACGCCCGCGACGACGACCACGAGGGAGGC
CCCGTGGAAGGCCCGGGGCCCCTGCCCAGCCCCGCCTCCGCGACCGCCACCGCCGCGCCCGCGGCCCCCG
AGGACGCCGCTACCTCAGCCGCCGCCGCGCCGGGGGAGGGCCCCGCGGCCCCGACGTCCGCGCCACCGCC
CAGCAACAGCAGCAGCAGCAGCGCCCCCCGCAGGCCCAGCTCGCTGCAGAGCCTTTTCGGCCTCCCCGAG
GCCGCGGGCGCCCGGGACTCGCGCGACAACCCCCTGCGCAAGAAGAAGGCCGCGAACTTGAACAGCATCA
TCCACCGCCTGGAGAAGGCCGCCAGCCGGGAGGAACCTATCGAATGGGAGTTCTATCCATACGACGTACC
TGACTACGCATGAGCGGCCATCCGGCTGTGGAATGTGTGTCAGTTAGGGTGTGGAAAGTCCCCAGGCTCC
CCAGCAGGCAGAAGTATGCAAAGCATGCATCTCAATTAGTCAGCAACCAGGTGTGGAAAGTCCCCAGGCT
CCCCAGCAGGCAGAAGTATGCAAAGCATGCATCTCAATTAGTCAGCAACCATAGTCCCGCCCCTAACTCC
GCCCATCCCGCCCCTAACTCCGCCCAGTTCCGCCCATTCTCCGCCCCATGGCTGACTAATTTTTTTTATT
TATGCAGAGGCCGAGGCCGCCTCGGCCTCTGAGCTATTCCAGAAGTAGTGAGGAGGCTTTTTTGGAGGCC
TAGGCTTTTGCAAAAAGCTTGGGCTGCAGGTCGAGGCGGATCTGATCAAGAGACAGGATGAGGATCGTTT
CGCATGATTGAACAAGATGGATTGCACGCAGGTTCTCCGGCCGCTTGGGTGGAGAGGCTATTCGGCTATG
ACTGGGCACAACAGACAATCGGCTGCTCTGATGCCGCCGTGTTCCGGCTGTCAGCGCAGGGGCGCCCGGT
TCTTTTTGTCAAGACCGACCTGTCCGGTGCCCTGAATGAACTGCAGGACGAGGCAGCGCGGCTATCGTGG
CTGGCCACGACGGGCGTTCCTTGCGCAGCTGTGCTCGACGTTGTCACTGAAGCGGGAAGGGACTGGCTGC
TATTGGGCGAAGTGCCGGGGCAGGATCTCCTGTCATCTCACCTTGCTCCTGCCGAGAAAGTATCCATCAT
GGCTGATGCAATGCGGCGGCTGCATACGCTTGATCCGGCTACCTGCCCATTCGACCACCAAGCGAAACAT
CGCATCGAGCGAGCACGTACTCGGATGGAAGCCGGTCTTGTCGATCAGGATGATCTGGACGAAGAGCATC
AGGGGCTCGCGCCAGCCGAACTGTTCGCCAGGCTCAAGGCGCGCATGCCCGACGGCGAGGATCTCGTCGT
GACCCATGGCGATGCCTGCTTGCCGAATATCATGGTGGAAAATGGCCGCTTTTCTGGATTCATCGACTGT
GGCCGGCTGGGTGTGGCGGACCGCTATCAGGACATAGCGTTGGCTACCCGTGATATTGCTGAAGAGCTTG
GCGGCGAATGGGCTGACCGCTTCCTCGTGCTTTACGGTATCGCCGCTCCCGATTCGCAGCGCATCGCCTT
CTATCGCCTTCTTGACGAGTTCTTCTGAGCGGGACTCTGGGGTTCGATAAAATAAAAGATTTTATTTAGT
CTCCAGAAAAAGGGGGGAATGAAAGACCCCACCTGTAGGTTTGGCAAGCTAGCTTAAGTAACGCCATTTT
GCAAGGCATGGAAAAATACATAACTGAGAATAGAGAAGTTCAGATCAAGGTCAGGAACAGATGGAACAGC
TGAATATGGGCCAAACAGGATATCTGTGGTAAGCAGTTCCTGCCCCGGCTCAGGGCCAAGAACAGATGGA
ACAGCTGAATATGGGCCAAACAGGATATCTGTGGTAAGCAGTTCCTGCCCCGGCTCAGGGCCAAGAACAG
ATGGTCCCCAGATGCGGTCCAGCCCTCAGCAGTTTCTAGAGAACCATCAGATGTTTCCAGGGTGCCCCAA
GGACCTGAAATGACCCTGTGCCTTATTTGAACTAACCAATCAGTTCGCTTCTCGCTTCTGTTCGCGCGCT
TCTGCTCCCCGAGCTCAATAAAAGAGCCCACAACCCCTCACTCGGGGCGCCAGTCCTCCGATTGACTGAG
TCGCCCGGGTACCCGTGTATCCAATAAACCCTCTTGCAGTTGCATCCGACTTGTGGTCTCGCTGTTCCTT
GGGAGGGTCTCCTCTGAGTGATTGACTACCCGTCAGCGGGGGTCTTTCATTTGGGGGCTCGTCCGGGATC
GGGAGACCCCTGCCCAGGGACCACCGACCCACCACCGGGAGGTAAGCTGGCTGCCTCGCGCGTTTCGGTG
ATGACGGTGAAAACCTCTGACACATGCAGCTCCCGGAGACGGTCACAGCTTGTCTGTAAGCGGATGCCGG
GAGCAGACAAGCCCGTCAGGGCGCGTCAGCGGGTGTTGGCGGGTGTCGGGGCGCAGCCATGACCCAGTCA
CGTAGCGATAGCGGAGTGTATACTGGCTTAACTATGCGGCATCAGAGCAGATTGTACTGAGAGTGCACCA
TATGCGGTGTGAAATACCGCACAGATGCGTAAGGAGAAAATACCGCATCAGGCGCTCTTCCGCTTCCTCG
CTCACTGACTCGCTGCGCTCGGTCGTTCGGCTGCGGCGAGCGGTATCAGCTCACTCAAAGGCGGTAATAC
GGTTATCCACAGAATCAGGGGATAACGCAGGAAAGAACATGTGAGCAAAAGGCCAGCAAAAGGCCAGGAA
CCGTAAAAAGGCCGCGTTGCTGGCGTTTTTCCATAGGCTCCGCCCCCCTGACGAGCATCACAAAAATCGA
CGCTCAAGTCAGAGGTGGCGAAACCCGACAGGACTATAAAGATACCAGGCGTTTCCCCCTGGAAGCTCCC
TCGTGCGCTCTCCTGTTCCGACCCTGCCGCTTACCGGATACCTGTCCGCCTTTCTCCCTTCGGGAAGCGT
GGCGCTTTCTCATAGCTCACGCTGTAGGTATCTCAGTTCGGTGTAGGTCGTTCGCTCCAAGCTGGGCTGT
GTGCACGAACCCCCCGTTCAGCCCGACCGCTGCGCCTTATCCGGTAACTATCGTCTTGAGTCCAACCCGG
TAAGACACGACTTATCGCCACTGGCAGCAGCCACTGGTAACAGGATTAGCAGAGCGAGGTATGTAGGCGG
TGCTACAGAGTTCTTGAAGTGGTGGCCTAACTACGGCTACACTAGAAGGACAGTATTTGGTATCTGCGCT
CTGCTGAAGCCAGTTACCTTCGGAAAAAGAGTTGGTAGCTCTTGATCCGGCAAACAAACCACCGCTGGTA
GCGGTGGTTTTTTTGTTTGCAAGCAGCAGATTACGCGCAGAAAAAAAGGATCTCAAGAAGATCCTTTGAT
CTTTTCTACGGGGTCTGACGCTCAGTGGAACGAAAACTCACGTTAAGGGATTTTGGTCATGAGATTATCA
AAAAGGATCTTCACCTAGATCCTTTTAAATTAAAAATGAAGTTTTAAATCAATCTAAAGTATATATGAGT
AAACTTGGTCTGACAGTTACCAATGCTTAATCAGTGAGGCACCTATCTCAGCGATCTGTCTATTTCGTTC
ATCCATAGTTGCCTGACTCCCCGTCGTGTAGATAACTACGATACGGGAGGGCTTACCATCTGGCCCCAGT
GCTGCAATGATACCGCGAGACCCACGCTCACCGGCTCCAGATTTATCAGCAATAAACCAGCCAGCCGGAA
GGGCCGAGCGCAGAAGTGGTCCTGCAACTTTATCCGCCTCCATCCAGTCTATTAATTGTTGCCGGGAAGC
TAGAGTAAGTAGTTCGCCAGTTAATAGTTTGCGCAACGTTGTTGCCATTGCTGCAGGCATCGTGGTGTCA
CGCTCGTCGTTTGGTATGGCTTCATTCAGCTCCGGTTCCCAACGATCAAGGCGAGTTACATGATCCCCCA
TGTTGTGCAAAAAAGCGGTTAGCTCCTTCGGTCCTCCGATCGTTGTCAGAAGTAAGTTGGCCGCAGTGTT
ATCACTCATGGTTATGGCAGCACTGCATAATTCTCTTACTGTCATGCCATCCGTAAGATGCTTTTCTGTG
ACTGGTGAGTACTCAACCAAGTCATTCTGAGAATAGTGTATGCGGCGACCGAGTTGCTCTTGCCCGGCGT
CAACACGGGATAATACCGCGCCACATAGCAGAACTTTAAAAGTGCTCATCATTGGAAAACGTTCTTCGGG
GCGAAAACTCTCAAGGATCTTACCGCTGTTGAGATCCAGTTCGATGTAACCCACTCGTGCACCCAACTGA
TCTTCAGCATCTTTTACTTTCACCAGCGTTTCTGGGTGAGCAAAAACAGGAAGGCAAAATGCCGCAAAAA
AGGGAATAAGGGCGACACGGAAATGTTGAATACTCATACTCTTCCTTTTTCAATATTATTGAAGCATTTA
TCAGGGTTATTGTCTCATGAGCGGATACATATTTGAATGTATTTAGAAAAATAAACAAATAGGGGTTCCG
CGCACATTTCCCCGAAAAGTGCCACCTGACGTCTAAGAAACCATTATTATCATGACATTAACCTATAAAA
ATAGGCGTATCACGAGGCCCTTTCGTCTTCAA
