>Addgene plasmid #90470 | pLXSN p200 CUX1 | addgene partial sequence | sequence record 205956 | Addgene Partial NGS Result
GCGCCGGGGGAGGGCCCCGCGGCCCCGAGCTCCGCGCCGCCGCCCAGCAACAGCAGCAGCAGCAGCGCCC
CCCGCAGGCCCAGCTCGCTGCAGAGCCTTTTCGGCCTCCCCGAGGCCGCGGGCGCCCGGGACTCGCGCGA
CAACCCCCTGCGCAAGAAGAAGGCCGCGAACTTGAACAGCATCATCCACCGCCTGGAGAAGGCCGCCAGC
CGGGAGGAACCTATCGAATGGGAGTTCTATCCATACGACGTACCTGACTACGCATGAGCGGCCGATCCGG
CTGTGGAATGTGTGTCAGTTAGGGTGTGGAAAGTCCCCAGGCTCCCCAGCAGGCAGAAGTATGCAAAGCA
TGCATCTCAATTAGTCAGCAACCAGGTGTGGAAAGTCCCCAGGCTCCCCAGCAGGCAGAAGTATGCAAAG
CATGCATCTCAATTAGTCAGCAACCATAGTCCCGCCCCTAACTCCGCCCATCCCGCCCCTAACTCCGCCC
AGTTCCGCCCATTCTCCGCCCCATGGCTGACTAATTTTTTTTATTTATGCAGAGGCCGAGGCCGCCTCGG
CCTCTGAGCTATTCCAGAAGTAGTGAGGAGGCTTTTTTGGAGGCCTAGGCTTTTGCAAAAAGCTTGGGCT
GCAGGTCGAGGCGGATCTGATCAAGAGACAGGATGAGGATCGTTTCGCATGATTGAACAAGATGGATTGC
ACGCAGGTTCTCCGGCCGCTTGGGTGGAGAGGCTATTCGGCTATGACTGGGCACAACAGACAATCGGCTG
CTCTGATGCCGCCGTGTTCCGGCTGTCAGCGCAGGGGCGCCCGGTTCTTTTTGTCAAGACCGACCTGTCC
GGTGCCCTGAATGAACTGCAGGACGAGGCAGCGCGGCTATCGTGGCTGGCCACGACGGGCGTTCCTTGCG
CAGCTGTGCTCGACGTTGTCACTGAAGCGGGAAGGGACTGGCTGCTATTGGGCGAAGTGCCGGGGCAGGA
TCTCCTGTCATCTCACCTTGCTCCTGCCGAGAAAGTATCCATCATGGCTGATGCAATGCGGCGGCTGCAT
ACGCTTGATCCGGCTACCTGCCCATTCGACCACCAAGCGAAACATCGCATCGAGCGAGCACGTACTCGGA
TGGAAGCCGGTCTTGTCGATCAGGATGATCTGGACGAAGAGCATCAGGGGCTCGCGCCAGCCGAACTGTT
CGCCAGGCTCAAGGCGCGCATGCCCGACGGCGAGGATCTCGTCGTGACCCATGGCGATGCCTGCTTGCCG
AATATCATGGTGGAAAATGGCCGCTTTTCTGGATTCATCGACTGTGGCCGGCTGGGTGTGGCGGACCGCT
ATCAGGACATAGCGTTGGCTACCCGTGATATTGCTGAAGAGCTTGGCGGCGAATGGGCTGACCGCTTCCT
CGTGCTTTACGGTATCGCCGCTCCCGATTCGCAGCGCATCGCCTTCKRKSRYCTYMTKSWSGAGTTCTTC
KSCNACCCCAACACGAGCCATAGATAAAATAAAAGATTTTATTTAGTCTCCAGAAAAAGGGGGGAATGAA
AGACCCCACCTGTAGGTTTGGCAAGCTAGCTTAAGTAACGCCATTTTGCAAGGCATGGAAAAATACATAA
CTGAGAATAGAGAAGTTCAGATCAAGGTCAGGAACAGATGGAACAGCTGAATATGGGCCAAACAGGATAT
CTGTGGTAAGCAGTTCCTGCCCCGGCTCAGGGCCAAGAACAGATGGAACAGCTGAATATGGGCCAAACAG
GATATCTGTGGTAAGCAGTTCCTGCCCCGGCTCAGGGCCAAGAACAGATGGTCCCCAGATGCGGTCCAGC
CCTCAGCAGTTTCTAGAGAACCATCAGATGTTTCCAGGGTGCCCCAAGGACCTGAAATGACCCTGTGCCT
TATTTGAACTAACCAATCAGTTCGCTTCTCGCTTCTGTTCGCGCGCTTCTGCTCCCCGAGCTCAATAAAA
GAGCCCACAACCCCTCACTCGGGGCGCCAGTCCTCCGATTGACTGAGTCGCCCGGGTACCCGTGTATCCA
ATAAACCCTCTTGCAGTTGCATCCGACTTGTGGTCTCGCTGTTCCTTGGGAGGGTCTCCTCTGAGTGATT
GACTACCCGTCAGCGGGGGTCTTTCATTTGGGGGCTCGTCCGGGATCGGGAGACCCCTGCCCAGGGACCA
CCGACCCACCACCGGGAGGTAAGCTGGCTGCCTCGCGCGTTTCGGTGATGACGGTGAAAACCTCTGACAC
ATGCAGCTCCCGGAGACGGTCACAGCTTGTCTGTAAGCGGATGCCGGGAGCAGACAAGCCCGTCAGGGCG
CGTCAGCGGGTGTTGGCGGGTGTCGGGGCGCAGCCATGACCCAGTCACGTAGCGATAGCGGAGTGTATAC
TGGCTTAACTATGCGGCATCAGAGCAGATTGTACTGAGAGTGCACCATATGCGGTGTGAAATACCGCACA
GATGCGTAAGGAGAAAATACCGCATCAGGCGCTCTTCCGCTTCCTCGCTCACTGACTCGCTGCGCTCGGT
CGTTCGGCTGCGGCGAGCGGTATCAGCTCACTCAAAGGCGGTAATACGGTTATCCACAGAATCAGGGGAT
AACGCAGGAAAGAACATGTGAGCAAAAGGCCAGCAAAAGGCCAGGAACCGTAAAAAGGCCGCGTTGCTGG
CGTTTTTCCATAGGCTCCGCCCCCCTGACGAGCATCACAAAAATCGACGCTCAAGTCAGAGGTGGCGAAA
CCCGACAGGACTATAAAGATACCAGGCGTTTCCCCCTGGAAGCTCCCTCGTGCGCTCTCCTGTTCCGACC
CTGCCGCTTACCGGATACCTGTCCGCCTTTCTCCCTTCGGGAAGCGTGGCGCTTTCTCATAGCTCACGCT
GTAGGTATCTCAGTTCGGTGTAGGTCGTTCGCTCCAAGCTGGGCTGTGTGCACGAACCCCCCGTTCAGCC
CGACCGCTGCGCCTTATCCGGTAACTATCGTCTTGAGTCCAACCCGGTAAGACACGACTTATCGCCACTG
GCAGCAGCCACTGGTAACAGGATTAGCAGAGCGAGGTATGTAGGCGGTGCTACAGAGTTCTTGAAGTGGT
GGCCTAACTACGGCTACACTAGAAGGACAGTATTTGGTATCTGCGCTCTGCTGAAGCCAGTTACCTTCGG
AAAAAGAGTTGGTAGCTCTTGATCCGGCAAACAAACCACCGCTGGTAGCGGTGGTTTTTTTGTTTGCAAG
CAGCAGATTACGCGCAGAAAAAAAGGATCTCAAGAAGATCCTTTGATCTTTTCTACGGGGTCTGACGCTC
AGTGGAACGAAAACTCACGTTAAGGGATTTTGGTCATGAGATTATCAAAAAGGATCTTCACCTAGATCCT
TTTAAATTAAAAATGAAGTTTTAAATCAATCTAAAGTATATATGAGTAAACTTGGTCTGACAGTTACCAA
TGCTTAATCAGTGAGGCACCTATCTCAGCGATCTGTCTATTTCGTTCATCCATAGTTGCCTGACTCCCCG
TCGTGTAGATAACTACGATACGGGAGGGCTTACCATCTGGCCCCAGTGCTGCAATGATACCGCGAGACCC
ACGCTCACCGGCTCCAGATTTATCAGCAATAAACCAGCCAGCCGGAAGGGCCGAGCGCAGAAGTGGTCCT
GCAACTTTATCCGCCTCCATCCAGTCTATTAATTGTTGCCGGGAAGCTAGAGTAAGTAGTTCGCCAGTTA
ATAGTTTGCGCAACGTTGTTGCCATTGCTGCAGGCATCGTGGTGTCACGCTCGTCGTTTGGTATGGCTTC
ATTCAGCTCCGGTTCCCAACGATCAAGGCGAGTTACATGATCCCCCATGTTGTGCAAAAAAGCGGTTAGC
TCCTTCGGTCCTCCGATCGTTGTCAGAAGTAAGTTGGCCGCAGTGTTATCACTCATGGTTATGGCAGCAC
TGCATAATTCTCTTACTGTCATGCCATCCGTAAGATGCTTTTCTGTGACTGGTGAGTACTCAACCAAGTC
ATTCTGAGAATAGTGTATGCGGCGACCGAGTTGCTCTTGCCCGGCGTCAACACGGGATAATACCGCGCCA
CATAGCAGAACTTTAAAAGTGCTCATCATTGGAAAACGTTCTTCGGGGCGAAAACTCTCAAGGATCTTAC
CGCTGTTGAGATCCAGTTCGATGTAACCCACTCGTGCACCCAACTGATCTTCAGCATCTTTTACTTTCAC
CAGCGTTTCTGGGTGAGCAAAAACAGGAAGGCAAAATGCCGCAAAAAAGGGAATAAGGGCGACACGGAAA
TGTTGAATACTCATACTCTTCCTTTTTCAATATTATTGAAGCATTTATCAGGGTTATTGTCTCATGAGCG
GATACATATTTGAATGTATTTAGAAAAATAAACAAATAGGGGTTCCGCGCACATTTCCCCGAAAAGTGCC
ACCTGACGTCTAAGAAACCATTATTATCATGACATTAACCTATAAAAATAGGCGTATCACGAGGCCCTTT
CGTCTTCAAGAATTGCTAGCAATTGCTAGCAATTGCTAGCAATTCATACCAGATCACCGAAAACTGTCCT
CCAAATGTGTCCCCCTCACACTCCCAAATTCGCGGGCTTCTGCCTCTTAGACCACTCTACCCTATTCCCC
ACACTCACCGGAGCCAAAGCCGCGGCCCTTCCGTTTCTTTGCTTTTGAAAGACCCCACCCGTAGGTGGCA
AGCTAGCTTAAGTAACGCCACTTTGCAAGGCATGGAAAAATACATAACTGAGAATAGAAAAGTTCAGATC
AAGGTCAGGAACAAAGAAACAGCTGAATACCAAACAGGATATCTGTGGTAAGCGGTTCCTGCCCCGGCTC
AGGGCCAAGAACAGATGAGACAGCTGAGTGATGGGCCAAACAGGATATCTGTGGTAAGCAGTTCCTGCCC
CGGCTCGGGGCCAAGAACAGATGGTCCCCAGATGCGGTCCAGCCCTCAGCAGTTTCTAGTGAATCATCAG
ATGTTTCCAGGGTGCCCCAAGGACCTGAAAATGACCCTGTACCTTATTTGAACTAACCAATCAGTTCGCT
TCTCGCTTCTGTTCGCGCGCTTCCGCTCTCCGAGCTCAATAAAAGAGCCCACAACCCCTCACTCGGCGCG
CCAGTCTTCCGATAGACTGCGTCGCCCGGGTACCCGTATTCCCAATAAAGCCTCTTGCTGTTTGCATCCG
AATCGTGGTCTCGCTGTTCCTTGGGAGGGTCTCCTCTGAGTGATTGACTACCCACGACGGGGGTCTTTCA
TTTGGGGGCTCGTCCGGGATTTGGAGACCCCTGCCCAGGGACCACCGACCCACCACCGGGAGGTAAGCTG
GCCAGCAACTTATCTGTGTCTGTCCGATTGTCTAGTGTCTATGTTTGATGTTATGCGCCTGCGTCTGTAC
TAGTTAGCTAACTAGCTCTGTATCTGGCGGACCCGTGGTGGAACTGACGAGTTCTGAACACCCGGCCGCA
ACCCTGGGAGACGTCCCAGGGACTTTGGGGGCCGTTTTTGTGGCCCGACCTGAGGAAGGGAGTCGATGTG
GAATCCGACCCCGTCAGGATATGTGGTTCTGGTAGGAGACGAGAACCTAAAACAGTTCCCGCCTCCGTCT
GAATTTTTGCTTTCGGTTTGGAACCGAAGCCGCGCGTCTTGTCTGCTGCAGCGCTGCAGCATCGTTCTGT
GTTGTCTCTGTCTGACTGTGTTTCTGTATTTGTCTGAAAATTAGGGCCAGACTGTTACCACTCCCTTAAG
TTTGACCTTAGGTCACTGGAAAGATGTCGAGCGGATCGCTCACAACCAGTCGGTAGATGTCAAGAAGAGA
CGTTGGGTTACCTTCTGCTCTGCAGAATGGCCAACCTTTAACGTCGGATGGCCGCGAGACGGCACCTTTA
ACCGAGACCTCATCACCCAGGTTAAGATCAAGGTCTTTTCACCTGGCCCGCATGGACACCCAGACCAGGT
CCCCTACATCGTGACCTGGGAAGCCTTGGCTTTTGACCCCCCTCCCTGGGTCAAGCCCTTTGTACACCCT
AAGCCTCCGCCTCCTCTTCCTCCATCCGCCCCGTCTCTCCCCCTTGAACCTCCTCGTTCGACCCCGCCTC
GATCCTCCCTTTATCCAGCCCTCACTCCTTCTCTAGGCGCCGGAATTCGTTAACTCGAGCCACCATGGAG
CAGAAGCTCATCTCTGAAGAGGACCTCATGTTGTGCGTACGCGGAGCCAGGTTGAAGAGAGAACTCGATG
CCACCGCAACGGTATTGGCGAACCGGCAGGATGAGAGTGAGCAGTCCAGAAAGCGGCTTATCGAACAGAG
CCGGGAGTTCAAGAAGAACACTCCAGAGGATTTGCGCAAGCAGGTAGCGCCGCTGCTGAAGAGTTTCCAA
GGAGAGATTGATGCACTGAGTAAAAGAAGCAAGGAAGCTGAAGCAGCTTTCTTGAATGTCTACAAAAGAT
TGATTGACGTCCCAGATCCCGTACCAGCTTTGGATCTCGGACAGCAACTCCAGCTCAAAGTGCAGCGCCT
GCACGATATTGAAACAGAGAACCAGAAACTTAGGGAAACTCTGGAAGAATACAACAAGGAATTTGCTGAA
GTGAAAAATCAAGAGGTTACGATAAAAGCACTTAAAGAGAAAATCCGAGAATATGAACAGACACTGAAGA
ACCAAGCCGAAACCATAGCTCTTGAGAAGGAACAGAAGTTACAGAATGACTTTGCAGAAAAGGAGAGAAA
GCTGCAGGAGACACAGATGTCCACCACCTCAAAGCTGGAGGAAGCTGAGCATAAGGTTCAGAGCCTACAA
ACAGCCCTGGAAAAAACTCGAACAGAATTATTTGACCTGAAAACCAAATACGATGAAGAAACTACTGCAA
AGGCCGACGAGATTGAAATGATCATGACGGACCTTGAAAGGGCAAACCAGAGGGCAGAGGTGGCTCAGAG
AGAGGCGGAGACCTTAAGGGAACAGCTCTCATCGGCCAATCACTCCCTCCAGCTGGCCTCACAGATCCAG
AAGGCACCAGACGTGGAGCAGGCCATAGAGGTGCTGACCCGCTCCAGCCTAGAAGTTGAGTTGGCCGCCA
AGGAGCGGGAGATCGCACAGCTGGTGGAGGACGTGCAGAGACTCCAGGCCAGCCTCACCAAGCTGCGGGA
GAATTCGGCCAGCCAGATCTCACAGCTTGAGCAGCAGCTGAGCGCCAAAAACAGCACACTCAAACAACTG
GAAGAAAAACTCAAAGGCCAGGCTGACTATGAAGAGGTGAAGGAAGAGCTGAACATTCTGAAGTCCATGG
AGTTTGCACCGTCCGAGGGCGCTGGGACACAGGATGCGGCCAAGCCCCTGGAGGTGCTGTTGCTGGAGAA
GAACCGCTCGCTGCAGTCCGAGAACGCCGCGCTGCGCATCTCCAACAGCGACCTGAGCGGGTCAGCCAGG
AGGAAAGGGAAAGACCAGCCTGAAAGTCGGCGCCCGGGATCTTTGCCGGCCCCCCCTCCTTCTCAGTTGC
CCCGCAACCCGGGGGAGCAGGCTTCCAATACTAATGGTACACACCAGTTCTCACCAGCGGGGTTAAGTCA
AGACTTTTTCAGCTCATCCCTGGCAAGCCCCAGCCTACCCCTGGCTTCTACAGGAAAATTTGCACTAAAC
TCTCTTCTCCAGCGGCAGCTAATGCAGTCCTTCTACTCCAAGGCTATGCAGGAAGCCGGAAGCACAAGCA
TGATTTTTTCAACAGGTCCATACAGCACAAACTCCATATCTTCCCAAAGTCCATTACAACAAAGCCCAGA
TGTCAATGGCATGGCCCCATCCCCCAGCCAGTCAGAAAGTGCTGGGAGCGTCTCCGAGGGCGAGGAGATG
GACACTGCAGAAATCGCCCGGCAGGTCAAAGAGCAGCTGATTAAGCACAATATCGGACAACGTATTTTCG
GACATTATGTGTTGGGACTGTCTCAAGGGTCCGTGAGCGAGATTCTGGCCCGGCCCAAGCCATGGAATAA
ACTGACTGTTCGTGGCAAGGAGCCATTTCACAAGATGAAACAGTTCCTCTCCGATGAGCAGAACATCCTG
GCCCTCCGTAGCATCCAAGGCAGACAAGGAGAGAATCCAGGCCAGAGCCTGAACAGACTATTTCAGGAAG
TACCGAAACGAAGAAATGGGTCTGAAGGTAACATCACCACCCGGATCCGAGCCTCGGAGACTGGCTCTGA
TGAAGCCATCAAGTCCATCCTAGAGCAAGCCAAGAGGGAGCTCCAAGTGCAGAAAACTGCAGAGCCGGCC
CAGCCTTCCTCCGCATCCGGCAGCGGGAACTCTGATGACGCCATCCGCTCCATCCTGCAGCAAGCCCGCC
GGGAGATGGAGGCCCAGCAGGCTGCCCTCGACCCTGCCTTAAAGCAGGCACCACTGTCCCAGAGTGACAT
CACCATCCTCACCCCCAAGCTTCTGTCCACCTCGCCCATGCCCACCGTGTCCAGCTACCCACCTCTCGCC
ATCTCCCTGAAGAAGCCCTCCGCAGCTCCTGAGGCCGGTGCCTCTGCTCTGCCGAACCCCCCGGCCCTCA
AAAAGGAGGCCCAGGACGCCCCCGGGCTGGACCCCCAGGGAGCAGCCGATTGTGCACAAGGGGTCCTGAG
ACAGGTGAAAAATGAGGTGGGCCGCAGCGGTGCCTGGAAGGACCACTGGTGGAGCGCGGTGCAGCCGGAG
AGAAGAAATGCCGCCTCCTCCGAGGAGGCCAAGGCCGAAGAAACGGGCGGCGGGAAAGAGAAGGGCAGCG
GTGGCAGCGGAGGTGGCAGCCAGCCTCGGGCCGAGCGCAGTCAGCTCCAGGGACCCTCGTCGTCAGAGTA
CTGGAAGGAGTGGCCCAGCGCTGAGTCCCCATACTCCCAGAGCTCAGAGCTGAGTCTGACCGGGGCCAGC
CGCAGCGAGACACCACAGAACAGCCCCCTGCCATCCTCCCCGATCGTGCCCATGTCCAAGCCCACCAAGC
CCTCGGTCCCCCCGCTGACCCCCGAGCAGTACGAGGTCTACATGTACCAGGAGGTGGACACCATCGAGCT
CACCCGGCAGGTTAAGGAAAAGCTGGCCAAGAACGGCATCTGCCAGAGAATCTTCGGGGAGAAGGTGCTG
GGCCTGTCCCAGGGCAGCGTCAGCGACATGCTGTCCCGACCGAAGCCATGGAGCAAGCTGACGCAGAAAG
GCCGAGAACCCTTCATCCGGATGCAGCTCTGGCTGAACGGCGAGCTAGGCCAGGGTGTTCTACCCGTCCA
GGGCCAGCAGCAAGGGCCAGTCCTCCACTCCGTGACATCGCTCCAGGACCCGCTGCAGCAGGGCTGTGTG
AGCTCAGAAAGCACTCCAAAGACCTCCGCCAGCTGCAGCCCTGCCCCTGAGTCCCCGATGAGTTCCAGTG
AGTCGGTGAAGAGCCTGACCGAGCTGGTCCAGCAGCCCTGTCCCCCCATCGAGGCGAGCAAGGACAGCAA
GCCACCAGAGCCCAGTGACCCGCCAGCATCCGACTCCCAGCCCACAACCCCGCTGCCTCTCTCCGGACAC
TCGGCCCTCAGCATCCAAGAATTAGTAGCCATGTCCCCGGAGCTGGACACCTACGGCATAACCAAGCGGG
TGAAGGAGGTGCTGACGGACAACAACCTCGGCCAGCGCTTATTTGGGGAGACCATCTTAGGGCTCACCCA
AGGCTCTGTCTCTGACCTCCTTGCCCGCCCCAAACCCTGGCATAAGCTCAGTCTGAAAGGACGAGAGCCC
TTCGTCCGGATGCAGCTGTGGCTGAACGACCCCAACAATGTGGAGAAGCTGATGGACATGAAACGGATGG
AGAAGAAAGCCTACATGAAGCGGCGGCACAGCTCAGTCAGTGACAGCCAGCCCTGCGAACCGCCCTCTGT
CGGCACCGAGTACAGCCAGGGCGCCAGCCCCCAGCCCCAGCACCAGCTGAAGAAACCCCGGGTGGTGCTG
GCTCCGGAGGAGAAGGAGGCGCTGAAACGAGCGTATCAGCAAAAGCCATACCCGTCACCAAAAACCATCG
AAGACCTCGCCACCCAGCTCAACCTGAAAACCAGCACCGTCATCAACTGGTTCCACAACTACAGGTCTCG
GATCCGCAGAGAACTGTTCATTGAGGAAATTCAGGCCGGGAGTCAGGGCCAGGCGGGCGCCAGCGACTCA
CCCTCGGCCCGCAGCGGCCGGGCGGCGCCCAGCTCGGAGGGCGACAGCTGCGACGGCGTGGAGGCCACTG
AGGGCCCAGGCAGCGCCGACACCGAGGAGCCCAAGTCTCAGGGAGAGGCCGAGCGGGAGGAGGTGCCGCG
GCCGGCGGAGCAGACGGAGCCGCCGCCCTCGGGGACCCCGGGCCCGGACGACGCCCGCGACGACGACCAC
GAGGGAGGCCCCGTGGAAGGCCCGGGGCCCCTGCCCAGCCC
